>Addgene plasmid #210683 | pGL0_161 [TermB] | addgene full sequence | sequence record 417308 | Addgene NGS Result
TCGCGCGTTTCGGTGATGACGGTGAAAACCTCTGACACATGCAGCTCCCCTAGACGGTCACAGCTTGTCT
GTAAGCGGATGCCGGGAGCAGACAAGCCCGTCAGGGCGCGTCAGCGGGTGTTGGCGGGTGTCGGGGCTGG
CTTAACTATGCGGCATCAGAGCAGATTGTACTGAGAGTGCACCAAATGCGGTGTGAAATACCGCACAGAT
GCGTAAGGAGAAAATACCGCATCAGGCGCCATTCGCCATTCAGGCTGCGCAACTGTTGGGAAGGGCGATC
GGTGCGGGCCTCATCGCTATTACGCCAGCTGGCGAAAGGGGGATGTGCTGCAAGGCGATTAAGTTGGGTA
ACGCCAGGGTTTTCCCAGTCACGACGTTGTAAAACGACGGCCAGTGCAACGCGATGACGATGGATAGCGA
TTCATCGATGAGCTGACCCGATCGCCGCCGCCGGAGGGTTGCGTTTGAGACAGGCGACAGATTAGCGTGC
GAACAGCACGCTATTGTTGTATCATTACTCGCATCCATTCTCAGGCTGTCTCGTCTCGTCTCCGAGGTCT
CAGCTTCTATGAGTCGCTTTTGTAAATTTGGAAAGTTACACGTTACTAAAGGGAATGTGTTTAAACGCTT
GAGACCACCCCAGGATACATAGATTACCACAACTCCGAGCCCTTCCACCTAGCGTGCTAACCACGCACGC
TATTGTTGTATATCAGTTCTGGACCAGCGAGCTGTGCTGCGACTCGTGGCGTAATCATGGTCATAGCTGT
TTCCTGTGTGAAATTGTTATCCGCTCACAATTCCACACAACATACGAGCCGGAAGCATAAAGTGTAAAGC
CTGGGGTGCCTAATGAGTGAGCTAACTCACATTAATTGCGTTGCGCTCACTGCCCGCTTTCCAGTCGGGA
AACCTGTCGTGCCAGCTGCATTAATGAATCGGCCAACGCGCGGGGAGAGGCGGTTTGCGTATTGGGCGCT
CTTCCGCTTCCTCGCTCACTGACTCGCTGCGCTCGGTCGTTCGGCTGCGGCGAGCGGTATCAGCTCACTC
AAAGGCGGTAATACGGTTATCCACAGAATCAGGGGATAACGCAGGAAAGAACATGTGAGCAAAAGGCCAG
CAAAAGGCCAGGAACCGTAAAAAGGCCGCGTTGCTGGCGTTTTTCCATAGGCTCCGCCCCCCTGACGAGC
ATCACAAAAATCGACGCTCAAGTCAGAGGTGGCGAAACCCGACAGGACTATAAAGATACCAGGCGTTTCC
CCCTGGAAGCTCCCTCGTGCGCTCTCCTGTTCCGACCCTGTCGCTTACCGGATACCTGTCCGCCTTTCTC
CCTTCGGGAAGCGTGGCGCTTTCTCATAGCTCACGCTGTAGGTATCTCAGTTCGGTGTAGGTCGTTCGCT
CCAAGCTGGGCTGTGTGCACGAACCCCCCGTTCAGCCCGACCGCTGCGCCTTATCCGGTAACTATCGTCT
TGAGTCCAACCCGGTAAGACACGACTTATCGCCACTGGCAGCAGCCACTGGTAACAGGATTAGCAGAGCG
AGGTATGTAGGCGGTGCTACAGAGTTCTTGAAGTGGTGGCCTAACTACGGCTACACTAGAAGAACAGTAT
TTGGTATCTGCGCTCTGCTGAAGCCAGTTACCTTCGGAAAAAGAGTTGGTAGCTCTTGATCCGGCAAACA
AACCACCGCTGGTAGCGGTGGTTTTTTTGTTTGCAAGCAGCAGATTACGCGCAGAAAAAAAGGATCTCAA
GAAGATCCTTTGATCTTTTCTACGGGGTCTGACGCTCAGTGGAACGAAAACTCACGTTAAGGGATTTTGG
TCATGAGATTATCAAAAAGGATCTTCACCTAGATCCTTTTAAATTAAAAATGAAGTTTTAAATCAATCTA
AAGTATATATGAGTAAACTTGGTCTGACAGTTACCAATGCTTAATCAGTGAGGCACCTATCTCAGCGATC
TGTCTATTTCGTTCATCCATAGTTGCCTGACTCCCCGTCGTGTAGATAACTACGATACGGGAGGGCTTAC
CATCTGGCCCCAGTGCTGCAATGATACCGCGAGATCCACGCTCACCGGCTCCAGATTTATCAGCAATAAA
CCAGCCAGCCGGAAGGGCCGAGCGCAGAAGTGGTCCTGCAACTTTATCCGCCTCCATCCAGTCTATTAAT
TGTTGCCGGGAAGCTAGAGTAAGTAGTTCGCCAGTTAATAGTTTGCGCAACGTTGTTGCCATTGCTACAG
GCATCGTGGTGTCACGCTCGTCGTTTGGTATGGCTTCATTCAGCTCCGGTTCCCAACGATCAAGGCGAGT
TACATGATCCCCCATGTTGTGCAAAAAAGCGGTTAGCTCCTTCGGTCCTCCGATCGTTGTCAGAAGTAAG
TTGGCCGCAGTGTTATCACTCATGGTTATGGCAGCACTGCATAATTCTCTTACTGTCATGCCATCCGTAA
GATGCTTTTCTGTGACTGGTGAGTACTCAACCAAGTCATTCTGAGAATAGTGTATGCGGCGACCGAGTTG
CTCTTGCCCGGCGTCAATACGGGATAATACCGCGCCACATAGCAGAACTTTAAAAGTGCTCATCATTGGA
AAACGTTCTTCGGGGCGAAAACTCTCAAGGATCTTACCGCTGTTGAGATCCAGTTCGATGTAACCCACTC
GTGCACCCAACTGATCTTCAGCATCTTTTACTTTCACCAGCGTTTCTGGGTGAGCAAAAACAGGAAGGCA
AAATGCCGCAAAAAAGGGAATAAGGGCGACACGGAAATGTTGAATACTCATACTCTACCTTTTTCAATAT
TATTGAAGCATTTATCAGGGTTATTGTCTCATGAGCGGATACATATTTGAATGTATTTAGAAAAATAAAC
AAATAGGGGTTCCGCGCACATTTCCCCGAAAAGTGCCACCTGACGTCTAAGAAACCATTATTATCATGAC
ATTAACCTATAAAAATAGGCGTATCACGAGGCCCTTTCATCTCGCGCGTTTCGGTGCACGAGGCCCTTTC
ATC
Features (pLannotate 1.2.2; 10 found; start..end, strand, type, name):
    137..236     +  misc_feature   bom (fragment): basis of mobility region from pBR322
    242..396     -  CDS            lacZα (fragment): LacZα fragment of β-galactosidase; lacZ fragment
    784..800     -  protein_bind   lac operator: The lac repressor binds to the lac operator to inhibit transcription in E. coli. This inhibition can be relieved by adding lactose or isopropyl-β-D-thiogalactopyranoside (IPTG). lac repressor encoded by lacI
    808..838     -  promoter       lac promoter: promoter for the E. coli lac operon
    853..874     -  protein_bind   CAP binding site: CAP binding activates transcription in the presence of cAMP. E. coli catabolite activator protein
    887..979     -  CDS            lacI (fragment): lac repressor; lacI; The lac repressor binds to the lac operator to inhibit transcription in E. coli. This inhibition can be relieved by adding lactose or isopropyl-β-D-thiogalactopyranoside (IPTG).
   1162..1750    -  rep_origin     ori: high-copy-number ColE1/pMB1/pBR322/pUC origin of replication
   1921..2781    -  CDS            AmpR: β-lactamase; bla; confers resistance to ampicillin, carbenicillin, and related antibiotics
   2782..2886    -  promoter       AmpR promoter: bla
   3013..35      +  CDS            rop (fragment) (across the origin): Rop protein, which maintains plasmids at low copy number; rop
