[The description below was written by a language model from this plasmid's Addgene catalogue record and pLannotate feature annotations shown in this document.]
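Description:
pGL0_161 [TermB] is a small (about 3.0 kb) Level 0 part plasmid for hierarchical, Golden Gate-style assembly, built on the pUCIDT (Amp) Golden Gate backbone and catalogued as a synthetic biology vector. It is propagated in E. coli from a high-copy ColE1/pUC-type origin of replication. Selection is by ampicillin, through the β-lactamase gene (AmpR) driven by its native bla promoter. The rest of the annotated sequence is typical pUC-family backbone: a lac promoter with its operator and CAP binding site, a fragment of lacZα, and short remnants of lacI, rop and the pBR322 bom region. These fragments are vestigial and are not expected to contribute any function relevant to the part.

The payload is TermB, listed with Clostridium perfringens as the source species. From its name it is presumably a transcriptional terminator, although the record does not spell out its function beyond "Level 0 part". The automated feature table does not annotate the insert itself. It most likely lies in the unannotated stretch between the lacZα fragment and the lac operator, but this is an inference from the map rather than a recorded fact. The record also does not state the flanking type IIS restriction sites, the overhangs, or the cloning method, so the assembly standard and part position cannot be determined from it.

As a Level 0 plasmid, it serves as a storage and donor vector from which the TermB element can be released and combined with promoters, coding sequences and other basic parts into higher-level constructs. The catalogue notes that a portion of the plasmid derives from a previously published plasmid.
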