Addgene plasmid #210683: pGL0_161 [TermB]
Purpose: Level 0 part
Depositing lab: Charlie Gilbert & Nili Ostrov & Cultivarium Tools. Depositing organization: Cultivarium, Convergent Research.
Backbone
  Vector backbone: pUCIDT (Amp) Golden Gate
  Vector type: Synthetic Biology
Growth in bacteria
  Bacterial resistance: Ampicillin, 100 μg/mL
  Growth temperature: 37°C
  Growth strain: DH5alpha
  Copy number: High Copy
Gene/Insert
  Gene/Insert name: TermB
  Species: Clostridium perfringens
  Cloning method: Unknown
Resource information
  A portion of this plasmid was derived from a plasmid made by: https://pubmed.ncbi.nlm.nih.gov/19445976/
Terms and licenses: Academic/Nonprofit Terms; Industry Terms: Not Available to Industry
How to cite: pGL0_161 [TermB] was a gift from Charlie Gilbert & Nili Ostrov & Cultivarium Tools (Addgene plasmid # 210683 ; http://n2t.net/addgene:210683 ; RRID:Addgene_210683)
